Addgene plasmid #229168: lvl0-5-Inert
Purpose: lvl 0 5 prime UTR
Depositing lab: Ron Weiss. Depositing organization: Massachusetts Institute of Technology. Publication: A platform for rapid prototyping of synthetic gene networks in mammalian cells. Duportet X, Wroblewska L, Guye P, Li Y, Eyquem J, Rieders J, Rimchala T, Batt G, Weiss R. Nucleic Acids Res. 2014 Dec 1;42(21):13440-51. doi: 10.1093/nar/gku1082. Epub 2014 Nov 5. PubMed 25378321.
Backbone
  Vector backbone: lvl0-5 [backbone]
  Vector type: Synthetic Biology
Growth in bacteria
  Bacterial resistance: Spectinomycin, 50 μg/mL
  Growth temperature: 37°C
  Growth strain: DH5alpha
  Copy number: High Copy
Gene/Insert
  Gene/Insert name: inert
  Species: H. sapiens (human)
  Cloning method: Restriction Enzyme; 5′ cloning site Unknown (unknown if destroyed)
Terms and licenses: Academic/Nonprofit Terms; Industry Terms: Not Available to Industry
Depositor comments: This plasmid is slightly modified from the version used in Duportet et al. 2014, but does not have any functional differences.
How to cite: lvl0-5-Inert was a gift from Ron Weiss (Addgene plasmid # 229168 ; http://n2t.net/addgene:229168 ; RRID:Addgene_229168)
