[The description below was written by a language model from this plasmid's Addgene catalogue record and pLannotate feature annotations shown in this document.]
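Description:
lvl0-5-Inert is a small (about 2.3 kb) level 0 part plasmid from a hierarchical, modular assembly platform designed for rapid prototyping of synthetic gene networks in mammalian cells. It is catalogued as a synthetic biology vector built on the lvl0-5 backbone, the position in the system reserved for 5′ untranslated region parts. As a storage and donor plasmid it is maintained only in E. coli. Replication relies on a high-copy ColE1/pUC-type origin, and selection uses spectinomycin through a full-length aadA (aminoglycoside adenylyltransferase) gene, which appears to be driven by the annotated bla (AmpR) promoter lying upstream of it.

The payload is an "inert" 5′ UTR, listed with human as the species. The name suggests a neutral placeholder for the 5′ UTR slot when no regulatory element is wanted between promoter and coding sequence, although the record does not describe its composition. The automated annotation does not mark the insert itself, and its cloning sites are recorded as unknown. The remaining annotated features are short fragments: a piece of lacI, a partial attB1-like Gateway site, a stretch of an integron integrase, and a small portion of a gentamicin acetyltransferase gene. These are most likely backbone remnants or incidental matches, in part from the integron context from which aadA cassettes are commonly derived, rather than functional elements. No mammalian promoter, coding sequence or polyadenylation signal is present, consistent with a part intended to be combined with other level 0 modules into complete transcription units. The depositor notes that this version is slightly modified from the published one without functional differences.
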