Features (pLannotate 1.2.2; 7 found; start..end, strand, type, name):
      1..589     +  rep_origin     ori: high-copy-number ColE1/pMB1/pBR322/pUC origin of replication
    772..821     +  CDS            lacI (fragment): lac repressor; lacI; The lac repressor binds to the lac operator to inhibit transcription in E. coli. This inhibition can be relieved by adding lactose or isopropyl-β-D-thiogalactopyranoside (IPTG).
    842..858     +  protein_bind   attB1 (fragment): mutant version of attB; core recombination site for the Gateway® BP reaction BP Clonase™
    986..1090    +  promoter       AmpR promoter: bla
   1081..1161    -  CDS            int (fragment): INT2_ECOLX - Protein inferred from homology: Swiss-Prot protein existence level 3. Putative integrase believed to be involved in the insertion of antibiotic resistance genes into plasmids and transposons. From Escherichia coli.
   1249..1305    +  CDS            GmR (fragment): gentamycin acetyltransferase; aacC1; confers resistance to gentamycin
   1312..2100    +  CDS            aadA: S3AD_ECOLX - Experimental evidence at protein level: Swiss-Prot protein existence level 1. Mediates bacterial resistance to the antibiotics streptomycin and spectinomycin. From Escherichia coli.
>Addgene plasmid #229168 | lvl0-5-Inert | addgene full sequence | sequence record 459751 | Addgene NGS Result
TTGAGATCCTTTTTTTCTGCGCGTAATCTGCTGCTTGCAAACAAAAAAACCACCGCTACCAGCGGTGGTT
TGTTTGCCGGATCAAGAGCTACCAACTCTTTTTCCGAAGGTAACTGGCTTCAGCAGAGCGCAGATACCAA
ATACTGTTCTTCTAGTGTAGCCGTAGTTAGGCCACCACTTCAAGAACTCTGTAGCACCGCCTACATACCT
CGCTCTGCTAATCCTGTTACCAGTGGCTGCTGCCAGTGGCGATAAGTCGTGTCTTACCGGGTTGGACTCA
AGACGATAGTTACCGGATAAGGCGCAGCGGTCGGGCTGAACGGGGGGTTCGTGCACACAGCCCAGCTTGG
AGCGAACGACCTACACCGAACTGAGATACCTACAGCGTGAGCTATGAGAAAGCGCCACGCTTCCCGAAGG
GAGAAAGGCGGACAGGTATCCGGTAAGCGGCAGGGTCGGAACAGGAGAGCGCACGAGGGAGCTTCCAGGG
GGAAACGCCTGGTATCTTTATAGTCCTGTCGGGTTTCGCCACCTCTGACTTGAGCGTCGATTTTTGTGAT
GCTCGTCAGGGGGGCGGAGCCTATGGAAAAACGCCAGCAACGCGGCCTTTTTACGGTTCCTGGCCTTTTG
CTGGCCTTTTGCTCACATGTTCTTTCCTGCGTTATCCCCTGATTCTGTGGATAACCGTATTACCGCCTTT
GAGTGAGCTGATACCGCTCGCCGCAGCCGAACGACCGAGCGCAGCGAGTCAGTGAGCGAGGAAGCGGAAG
AGCGCCCAATACGCAAACCGCCTCTCCCCGCGCGTTGGCCGATTCATTAATCACTCTGTGGTCTCACAGA
TAAGTTTGTACAAAAAAGAGAGGTTGAGACCACGAAGTGGCTCTTCAGTGGACGAAAGGGCCTCGTGATA
CGCCTATTTTTATAGGTTAATGTCATGATAATAATGGTTTCTTAGACGTCAGGTGGCACTTTTCGGGGAA
ATGTGCGCGGAACCCCTATTTGTTTATTTTTCTAAATACATTCAAATATGTATCCGCTCATGAGACAATA
ACCCTGATAAATGCTTCAATAATATTGAAAAAGGAAGAGTATGCGCTCACGCAACTGGTCCAGAACCTTG
ACCGAACGCAGCGGTGGTAACGGCGCAGTGGCGGTTTTCATGGCTTGTTATGACTGTTTTTTTTTGGGGT
ACAGTCTATGCCTCGGGCATCCAAGCAGCAAGCGCGTTACGCCGTGGGTCGATGTTTGATGTTATGGAGC
AGCAACGATGTTACGCAGCAGGGCAGTCGCCCTAAAACAAAGTTAAACATCATGAGGGAAGCGGTGATCG
CCGAAGTATCGACTCAACTATCAGAGGTAGTTGGCGTCATCGAGCGCCATCTCGAACCGACGTTGCTGGC
CGTACATTTGTACGGCTCCGCAGTGGATGGCGGCCTGAAGCCACACAGCGATATTGATTTGCTGGTTACG
GTGACCGTAAGGCTTGATGAAACAACGCGGCGAGCTTTGATCAACGACCTTTTGGAAACTTCGGCTTCCC
CTGGAGAGAGCGAGATTCTCCGCGCTGTAGAAGTCACCATTGTTGTGCACGACGACATCATTCCGTGGCG
TTATCCAGCTAAGCGCGAACTGCAATTTGGAGAATGGCAGCGCAATGACATTCTTGCAGGTATCTTCGAG
CCAGCCACGATCGACATTGATCTGGCTATCTTGCTGACAAAAGCAAGAGAACATAGCGTTGCCTTGGTAG
GTCCAGCGGCGGAGGAACTCTTTGATCCGGTTCCTGAACAGGATCTATTTGAGGCGCTAAATGAAACCTT
AACGCTATGGAACTCGCCGCCCGACTGGGCTGGCGATGAGCGAAATGTAGTGCTTACGTTGTCCCGCATT
TGGTACAGCGCAGTAACCGGCAAAATCGCGCCGAAGGATGTCGCTGCCGACTGGGCAATGGAGCGCCTGC
CGGCCCAGTATCAGCCCGTCATACTTGAAGCTAGACAGGCTTATCTTGGACAAGAAGAAGATCGCTTGGC
CTCGCGCGCAGATCAGTTGGAAGAATTTGTCCATTACGTAAAAGGCGAGATCACCAAGGTAGTCGGCAAA
TAACTGTCAGACCAAGTTTACTCATATATACTTTAGATTGATTTAAAACTTCATTTTTAATTTAAAAGGA
TCTAGGTGAAGATCCTTTTTGATAATCTCATGACCAAAATCCCTTAACGTGAGTTTTCGTTCCACTGAGC
GTCAGACCCCGTAGAAAAGATCAAAGGATCTTC
